Addgene plasmid #14482: pRSET FLIPmal-control
Depositing lab: Wolf Frommer. Depositing organization: Carnegie Institution for Science. Publication: Visualization of maltose uptake in living yeast cells by fluorescent nanosensors. Fehr M, Frommer WB, Lalonde S. Proc Natl Acad Sci U S A. 2002 Jul 23. 99(15):9846-51. 10.1073/pnas.142089199 PubMed 12097642.
Backbone
  Vector backbone: pRSET
  Backbone manufacturer: Invitrogen
  Backbone size w/o insert (bp): 2900
  Vector type: Bacterial Expression
Growth in bacteria
  Bacterial resistance: Ampicillin, 100 μg/mL
  Growth temperature: 37°C
  Growth strain: DH5alpha
  Copy number: High Copy
Gene/Insert
  Gene/Insert name: FLIPmal (alt names: FLIPmalE W340A; MBP)
  Species: E. coli
  Insert size (bp): 2700
  Mutation: W340A
  Tag / fusion protein: ECFP (N terminal on insert); EYFP (C terminal on insert)
  Cloning method: Restriction Enzyme; 5′ cloning site KpnI (not destroyed); 3′ cloning site KpnI (not destroyed)
  Sequencing primers: 5′ N/A
Terms and licenses: Academic/Nonprofit Terms; Industry Terms: Not Available to Industry
Depositor comments: For more information, see http://carnegiedpb.stanford.edu/research/frommer/nanosensors/index.html
How to cite: pRSET FLIPmal-control was a gift from Wolf Frommer (Addgene plasmid # 14482 ; http://n2t.net/addgene:14482 ; RRID:Addgene_14482)
