[The description below was written by a language model from this plasmid's Addgene catalogue record.]
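Description:
pRSET FLIPmal-control is a bacterial expression plasmid built on the Invitrogen pRSET backbone (about 2.9 kb without insert). It is maintained at high copy in E. coli under ampicillin selection. The record includes no feature table, so the promoter, origin and any vector-encoded leader tags are not explicitly listed. pRSET vectors generally drive expression from a T7 promoter and add an N-terminal polyhistidine tag for purification, but whether that applies to this construct is not confirmed by the entry.

The roughly 2.7 kb insert, cloned at KpnI sites that remain intact on both sides, encodes a FLIPmal fluorescent nanosensor. It consists of the E. coli maltose-binding protein (MBP, the malE product) sandwiched between ECFP at its N terminus and EYFP at its C terminus. In sensors of this design, ligand binding causes a conformational change in the periplasmic binding protein. This alters the distance or orientation between the two fluorescent proteins, and therefore the efficiency of FRET from the cyan donor to the yellow acceptor, giving a ratiometric readout of maltose concentration.

This version carries the W340A substitution in MBP. Its "control" designation suggests a variant with severely impaired maltose response, though the record does not state the functional effect of the mutation. Such a control would be used alongside functional FLIPmal sensors to separate genuine ligand-dependent FRET changes from nonspecific effects on the fluorophores. The associated work concerns visualizing maltose uptake in living yeast cells, with this plasmid serving for production of the sensor protein in bacteria.
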