>Addgene plasmid #14482 | pRSET FLIPmal-control | addgene partial sequence | sequence record 20358 | 14482 with Flipmal (ATACGAGTCTGCGCGTCTTT)
TNAGNTGAGACGCTGGCGGCGTTGATCACCGCAGTACGCACGGCATACGCGAAAGCGGACATCTGCGGGA
TGTTCGGCATGATTTCACCTTTCTGGGCGTTTTCCATGGTGGCGGCAATACGTGGATCTTTCGCCAACTC
TTCCTCGTAAGACTTCAGCGCTACGGCACCCAGCGGTTTGTCTTTATTAACCGCTTCCAGACCTTCATCA
GTCAGCAGATAGTTTTCGAGGAACTCTTTCGCCAGCTCTTTGTTCGGACTGGCGGCGTTAATACCTGCGC
TCAGCACGCCAACGAACGGTTTGGATGGTTGACCCTTGAAGGTCGGCAGTACCGTTACACCATAATTCAC
TTTGCTGGTGTCGATGTTGGACCATGCCCACGGGCCGTTGATGGTCATCGCTGTTTCGCCTTTATTAAAG
GCAGCTTCTGCGATGGAGTAATCGGTGTCTGCATTCATGTGTTTGTTTTTAATCAGGTCAACCAGGAAGG
TCAGACCCGCTTTCGCGCCAGCGTTATCCACGCCCACGTCTTTAATGTCGTACTTGCCGTTTTCATACTT
GAACGCATAACCCCCGTCAGCAGCAATCAGCGGCCAGGTGAAGTACGGTTCTTGCAGGTTGAACATCAGC
GCGCTCTTACCTTTCGCTTTCAGTTCTTTATCCAGCGCCGGGATCTCTTCCCAGGTTTTTGGCGGGTTCG
GCAGCAGATCTTTGTTATAAATCAGCGATAACGCTTCAACAGCGATCGGGTAAGCAATCAGCTTGCCGTT
GTAACGTACGGCATCCCAGGTAAACGGATAT
